>Addgene plasmid #18837 | pcDNA3-AKT-PH[R25C]-GFP | addgene full sequence | sequence record 208842 | Addgene NGS Result
TCGACGGATCGGGAGATCTCCCGATCCCCTATGGTGCACTCTCAGTACAATCTGCTCTGATGCCGCATAG
TTAAGCCAGTATCTGCTCCCTGCTTGTGTGTTGGAGGTCGCTGAGTAGTGCGCGAGCAAAATTTAAGCTA
CAACAAGGCAAGGCTTGACCGACAATTGCATGAAGAATCTGCTTAGGGTTAGGCGTTTTGCGCTGCTTCG
CGATGTACGGGCCAGATATACGCGTTGACATTGATTATTGACTAGTTATTAATAGTAATCAATTACGGGG
TCATTAGTTCATAGCCCATATATGGAGTTCCGCGTTACATAACTTACGGTAAATGGCCCGCCTGGCTGAC
CGCCCAACGACCCCCGCCCATTGACGTCAATAATGACGTATGTTCCCATAGTAACGCCAATAGGGACTTT
CCATTGACGTCAATGGGTGGAGTATTTACGGTAAACTGCCCACTTGGCAGTACATCAAGTGTATCATATG
CCAAGTACGCCCCCTATTGACGTCAATGACGGTAAATGGCCCGCCTGGCATTATGCCCAGTACATGACCT
TATGGGACTTTCCTACTTGGCAGTACATCTACGTATTAGTCATCGCTATTACCATGGTGATGCGGTTTTG
GCAGTACATCAATGGGCGTGGATAGCGGTTTGACTCACGGGGATTTCCAAGTCTCCACCCCATTGACGTC
AATGGGAGTTTGTTTTGGCACCAAAATCAACGGGACTTTCCAAAATGTCGTAACAACTCCGCCCCATTGA
CGCAAATGGGCGGTAGGCGTGTACGGTGGGAGGTCTATATAAGCAGAGCTCTCTGGCTAACTAGAGAACC
CACTGCTTACTGGCTTATCGAAATTAATACGACTCACTATAGGGAGACCCAAGCTTGCGGCCGCGAATTC
GCCACCATGAGCGACGTGGCTATTGTGAAGGAGGGTTGGCTGCACAAACGAGGGGAGTACATCAAGACCT
GGCGGCCATGCTACTTCCTCCTCAAGAATGATGGCACCTTCATTGGCTACAAGGAGCGGCCGCAGGATGT
GGACCAACGTGAGGCTCCCCTCAACAACTTCTCTGTGGCGCAGTGCCAGCTGATGAAGACGGAGCGGCCC
CGGCCCAACACCTTCATCATCCGCTGCCTGCAGTGGACCACTGTCATCGAACGCACCTTCCATGTGGAGA
CTCCTGAGGAGCGGGAGGAGTGGACAACCGCCATCCAGACTGTGGCTGACGGCCTCAAGAAGCAGGAGGA
GGAGGAGATGGACTTCCGGTCGGGCTCACCCAGTGACAACTCAGGGGCTGAAGAGATGGAGGTGTCCCTG
GCCAAGCCCAAGCACCGCGTGACCATGAACGGATCCATCGCCACCATGGTGAGCAAGGGCGAGGAGCTGT
TCACCGGGGTGGTGCCCATCCTGGTCGAGCTGGACGGCGACGTAAACGGCCACAAGTTCAGCGTGTCCGG
CGAGGGCGAGGGCGATGCCACCTACGGCAAGCTGACCCTGAAGTTCATCTGCACCACCGGCAAGCTGCCC
GTGCCCTGGCCCACCCTCGTGACCACCCTGACCTACGGCGTGCAGTGCTTCAGCCGCTACCCCGACCACA
TGAAGCAGCACGACTTCTTCAAGTCCGCCATGCCCGAAGGCTACGTCCAGGAGCGCACCATCTTCTTCAA
GGACGACGGCAACTACAAGACCCGCGCCGAGGTGAAGTTCGAGGGCGACACCCTGGTGAACCGCATCGAG
CTGAAGGGCATCGACTTCAAGGAGGACGGCAACATCCTGGGGCACAAGCTGGAGTACAACTACAACAGCC
ACAACGTCTATATCATGGCCGACAAGCAGAAGAACGGCATCAAGGTGAACTTCAAGATCCGCCACAACAT
CGAGGACGGCAGCGTGCAGCTCGCCGACCACTACCAGCAGAACACCCCCATCGGCGACGGCCCCGTGCTG
CTGCCCGACAACCACTACCTGAGCACCCAGTCCGCCCTGAGCAAAGACCCCAACGAGAAGCGCGATCACA
TGGTCCTGCTGGAGTTCGTGACCGCCGCCGGGATCACTCTCGGCATGGACGAGCTGTACAAGTAAAGCGG
CCGTGACTCTAGAGGGCCCTATTCTATAGTGTCACCTAAATGCTAGAGCTCGCTGATCAGCCTCGACTGT
GCCTTCTAGTTGCCAGCCATCTGTTGTTTGCCCCTCCCCCGTGCCTTCCTTGACCCTGGAAGGTGCCACT
CCCACTGTCCTTTCCTAATAAAATGAGGAAATTGCATCGCATTGTCTGAGTAGGTGTCATTCTATTCTGG
GGGGTGGGGTGGGGCAGGACAGCAAGGGGGAGGATTGGGAAGACAATAGCAGGCATGCTGGGGATGCGGT
GGGCTCTATGGCTTCTGAGGCGGAAAGAACCAGCTGGGGCTCTAGGGGGTATCCCC
[124 nt withheld, positions 2437-2560]
C
[91 nt withheld, positions 2562-2652]
A
[49 nt withheld, positions 2654-2702]
CCTTTGACGTTGGAGTCCACGTTCTTT
[37 nt withheld, positions 2730-2766]
ACCCTATCTCGGTCTATTCTTTTGATTTATAAGGGATTTTGCCGATTTCGGCCTATTGGTTAAAAAATGA
GCTGATTTAACAAAAATTTAACGCGAATTAATTCTGTGGAATGTGTGTCAGTTAGGGTGTGGAAAGTCCC
CAGGCTCCCCAGCAGGCAGAAGTATGCAAAGCATGCATCTCAATTAGTCAGCAACCAGGTGTGGAAAGTC
CCCAGGCTCCCCAGCAGGCAGAAGTATGCAAAGCATGCATCTCAATTAGTCAGCAACCATAGTCCCGCCC
CTAACTCCGCCCATCCCGCCCCTAACTCCGCCCAGTTCCGCCCATTCTCCGCCCCATGGCTGACTAATTT
TTTTTATTTATGCAGAGGCCGAGGCCGCCTCTGCCTCTGAGCTATTCCAGAAGTAGTGAGGAGGCTTTTT
TGGAGGCCTAGGCTTTTGCAAAAAGCTCCCGGGAGCTTGTATATCCATTTTCGGATCTGATCAAGAGACA
GGATGAGGATCGTTTCGCATGATTGAACAAGATGGATTGCACGCAGGTTCTCCGGCCGCTTGGGTGGAGA
GGCTATTCGGCTATGACTGGGCACAACAGACAATCGGCTGCTCTGATGCCGCCGTGTTCCGGCTGTCAGC
GCAGGGGCGCCCGGTTCTTTTTGTCAAGACCGACCTGTCCGGTGCCCTGAATGAACTGCAGGACGAGGCA
GCGCGGCTATCGTGGCTGGCCACGACGGGCGTTCCTTGCGCAGCTGTGCTCGACGTTGTCACTGAAGCGG
GAAGGGACTGGCTGCTATTGGGCGAAGTGCCGGGGCAGGATCTCCTGTCATCTCACCTTGCTCCTGCCGA
GAAAGTATCCATCATGGCTGATGCAATGCGGCGGCTGCATACGCTTGATCCGGCTACCTGCCCATTCGAC
CACCAAGCGAAACATCGCATCGAGCGAGCACGTACTCGGATGGAAGCCGGTCTTGTCGATCAGGATGATC
TGGACGAAGAGCATCAGGGGCTCGCGCCAGCCGAACTGTTCGCCAGGCTCAAGGCGCGCATGCCCGACGG
CGAGGATCTCGTCGTGACCCATGGCGATGCCTGCTTGCCGAATATCATGGTGGAAAATGGCCGCTTTTCT
GGATTCATCGACTGTGGCCGGCTGGGTGTGGCGGACCGCTATCAGGACATAGCGTTGGCTACCCGTGATA
TTGCTGAAGAGCTTGGCGGCGAATGGGCTGACCGCTTCCTCGTGCTTTACGGTATCGCCGCTCCCGATTC
GCAGCGCATCGCCTTCTATCGCCTTCTTGACGAGTTCTTCTGAGCGGGACTCTGGGGTTCGAAATGACCG
ACCAAGCGACGCCCAACCTGCCATCACGAGATTTCGATTCCACCGCCGCCTTCTATGAAAGGTTGGGCTT
CGGAATCGTTTTCCGGGACGCCGGCTGGATGATCCTCCAGCGCGGGGATCTCATGCTGGAGTTCTTCGCC
CACCCCAACTTGTTTATTGCAGCTTATAATGGTTACAAATAAAGCAATAGCATCACAAATTTCACAAATA
AAGCATTTTTTTCACTGCATTCTAGTTGTGGTTTGTCCAAACTCATCAATGTATCTTATCATGTCTGTAT
ACCGTCGACCTCTAGCTAGAGCTTGGCGTAATCATGGTCATAGCTGTTTCCTGTGTGAAATTGTTATCCG
CTCACAATTCCACACAACATACGAGCCGGAAGCATAAAGTGTAAAGCCTGGGGTGCCTAATGAGTGAGCT
AACTCACATTAATTGCGTTGCGCTCACTGCCCGCTTTCCAGTCGGGAAACCTGTCGTGCCAGCTGCATTA
ATGAATCGGCCAACGCGCGGGGAGAGGCGGTTTGCGTATTGGGCGCTCTTCCGCTTCCTCGCTCACTGAC
TCGCTGCGCTCGGTCGTTCGGCTGCGGCGAGCGGTATCAGCTCACTCAAAGGCGGTAATACGGTTATCCA
CAGAATCAGGGGATAACGCAGGAAAGAACATGTGAGCAAAAGGCCAGCAAAAGGCCAGGAACCGTAAAAA
GGCCGCGTTGCTGGCGTTTTTCCATAGGCTCCGCCCCCCTGACGAGCATCACAAAAATCGACGCTCAAGT
CAGAGGTGGCGAAACCCGACAGGACTATAAAGATACCAGGCGTTTCCCCCTGGAAGCTCCCTCGTGCGCT
CTCCTGTTCCGACCCTGCCGCTTACCGGATACCTGTCCGCCTTTCTCCCTTCGGGAAGCGTGGCGCTTTC
TCATAGCTCACGCTGTAGGTATCTCAGTTCGGTGTAGGTCGTTCGCTCCAAGCTGGGCTGTGTGCACGAA
CCCCCCGTTCAGCCCGACCGCTGCGCCTTATCCGGTAACTATCGTCTTGAGTCCAACCCGGTAAGACACG
ACTTATCGCCACTGGCAGCAGCCACTGGTAACAGGATTAGCAGAGCGAGGTATGTAGGCGGTGCTACAGA
GTTCTTGAAGTGGTGGCCTAACTACGGCTACACTAGAAGAACAGTATTTGGTATCTGCGCTCTGCTGAAG
CCAGTTACCTTCGGAAAAAGAGTTGGTAGCTCTTGATCCGGCAAACAAACCACCGCTGGTAGCGGTGGTT
TTTTTGTTTGCAAGCAGCAGATTACGCGCAGAAAAAAAGGATCTCAAGAAGATCCTTTGATCTTTTCTAC
GGGGTCTGACGCTCAGTGGAACGAAAACTCACGTTAAGGGATTTTGGTCATGAGATTATCAAAAAGGATC
TTCACCTAGATCCTTTTAAATTAAAAATGAAGTTTTAAATCAATCTAAAGTATATATGAGTAAACTTGGT
CTGACAGTTACCAATGCTTAATCAGTGAGGCACCTATCTCAGCGATCTGTCTATTTCGTTCATCCATAGT
TGCCTGACTCCCCGTCGTGTAGATAACTACGATACGGGAGGGCTTACCATCTGGCCCCAGTGCTGCAATG
ATACCGCGAGACCCACGCTCACCGGCTCCAGATTTATCAGCAATAAACCAGCCAGCCGGAAGGGCCGAGC
GCAGAAGTGGTCCTGCAACTTTATCCGCCTCCATCCAGTCTATTAATTGTTGCCGGGAAGCTAGAGTAAG
TAGTTCGCCAGTTAATAGTTTGCGCAACGTTGTTGCCATTGCTACAGGCATCGTGGTGTCACGCTCGTCG
TTTGGTATGGCTTCATTCAGCTCCGGTTCCCAACGATCAAGGCGAGTTACATGATCCCCCATGTTGTGCA
AAAAAGCGGTTAGCTCCTTCGGTCCTCCGATCGTTGTCAGAAGTAAGTTGGCCGCAGTGTTATCACTCAT
GGTTATGGCAGCACTGCATAATTCTCTTACTGTCATGCCATCCGTAAGATGCTTTTCTGTGACTGGTGAG
TACTCAACCAAGTCATTCTGAGAATAGTGTATGCGGCGACCGAGTTGCTCTTGCCCGGCGTCAATACGGG
ATAATACCGCGCCACATAGCAGAACTTTAAAAGTGCTCATCATTGGAAAACGTTCTTCGGGGCGAAAACT
CTCAAGGATCTTACCGCTGTTGAGATCCAGTTCGATGTAACCCACTCGTGCACCCAACTGATCTTCAGCA
TCTTTTACTTTCACCAGCGTTTCTGGGTGAGCAAAAACAGGAAGGCAAAATGCCGCAAAAAAGGGAATAA
GGGCGACACGGAAATGTTGAATACTCATACTCTTCCTTTTTCAATATTATTGAAGCATTTATCAGGGTTA
TTGTCTCATGAGCGGATACATATTTGAATGTATTTAGAAAAATAAACAAATAGGGGTTCCGCGCACATTT
CCCCGAAAAGTGCCACCTGACG
Features (pLannotate 1.2.2; 22 found; start..end, strand, type, name):
     30..82      -  misc_feature   bom (fragment): basis of mobility region from pBR322
    237..616     +  enhancer       CMV enhancer: human cytomegalovirus immediate early enhancer
    617..820     +  promoter       CMV promoter: human cytomegalovirus (CMV) immediate early promoter
    816..849     +  LTR            5' LTR (truncated) (fragment): truncated 5' long terminal repeat (LTR) from HIV-1
    865..883     +  promoter       T7 promoter: promoter for bacteriophage T7 RNA polymerase
    917..1361    +  CDS            Akt1 (fragment): human serine/threonine protein kinase activated by growth factors; AKT1
   1376..2095    +  CDS            EGFP: the original enhanced GFP (Yang et al., 1996) mammalian codon-optimized
   2123..2141    -  promoter       SP6 promoter: promoter for bacteriophage SP6 RNA polymerase
   2167..2391    +  polyA_signal   bGH poly(A) signal: bovine growth hormone polyadenylation signal
   2395..2416    +  promoter       SV40 promoter (fragment): SV40 enhancer and early promoter
   2437..2865    +  rep_origin     f1 ori (sequence partly withheld): f1 bacteriophage origin of replication; arrow indicates direction of (+) strand synthesis
   2879..3208    +  promoter       SV40 promoter: SV40 enhancer and early promoter
   3275..4066    +  CDS            neo: KKA2_KLEPN - Also known as kan, nptII. Experimental evidence at protein level: Swiss-Prot protein existence level 1. Resistance to kanamycin, neomycin, paromomycin, ribostamycin, butirosin and gentamicin B. From Klebsiella pneumoniae.
   4090..4248    +  CDS            ble (fragment): BLE_KLEPN - Experimental evidence at protein level: Swiss-Prot protein existence level 1. Binding protein with a strong affinity to the bleomycin family of antibiotics. Binds to CL990; an antimitotic-antibiotic compound. From Klebsiella pneumoniae.
   4243..4364    +  polyA_signal   SV40 poly(A) signal: SV40 polyadenylation signal
   4437..4453    -  protein_bind   lac operator: The lac repressor binds to the lac operator to inhibit transcription in E. coli. This inhibition can be relieved by adding lactose or isopropyl-β-D-thiogalactopyranoside (IPTG). lac repressor encoded by lacI
   4461..4491    -  promoter       lac promoter: promoter for the E. coli lac operon
   4506..4527    -  protein_bind   CAP binding site: CAP binding activates transcription in the presence of cAMP. E. coli catabolite activator protein
   4540..4632    -  CDS            lacI (fragment): lac repressor; lacI; The lac repressor binds to the lac operator to inhibit transcription in E. coli. This inhibition can be relieved by adding lactose or isopropyl-β-D-thiogalactopyranoside (IPTG).
   4815..5403    -  rep_origin     ori: high-copy-number ColE1/pMB1/pBR322/pUC origin of replication
   5574..6434    -  CDS            AmpR: β-lactamase; bla; confers resistance to ampicillin, carbenicillin, and related antibiotics
   6435..6539    -  promoter       AmpR promoter: bla
