[The description below was written by a language model from this plasmid's Addgene catalogue record and pLannotate feature annotations shown in this document.]
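Description:
pcDNA3-AKT-PH[R25C]-GFP is a mammalian expression plasmid built on the pcDNA3 backbone that encodes the pleckstrin homology (PH) domain of human AKT1 fused at its C terminus to EGFP. The sequenced record is about 6.6 kb. In bacteria it is maintained as a high-copy plasmid through a ColE1/pUC-type origin and selected with ampicillin via the β-lactamase gene. An f1 origin is also present, along with small remnants of lac regulatory sequence and a bom fragment from the backbone's cloning history. For selection in mammalian cells, the backbone carries a neomycin phosphotransferase gene driven by the SV40 enhancer/early promoter and terminated by the SV40 polyadenylation signal, which allows G418 selection of stable transfectants.

The expression cassette consists of the human CMV immediate-early enhancer and promoter, the AKT1 fragment (roughly the first 150 codons, cloned between EcoRI and BamHI sites), the EGFP coding sequence, and the bovine growth hormone polyadenylation signal. T7 and SP6 promoters flank the insert, as is standard for pcDNA3, and could support in vitro transcription or sequencing. The PH domain carries an R25C substitution. In general, the wild-type AKT PH domain binds 3-phosphorylated phosphoinositides such as PIP3, and its GFP fusion serves as a live-cell reporter of these lipids at the membrane. Mutation of Arg25 is widely used to abolish this lipid binding. The record does not state the purpose explicitly, but the construct most plausibly serves as a binding-deficient negative control for the wild-type probe, consistent with the associated study of phosphoinositide regulation of the TRPC6 channel.
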