Addgene plasmid #18837: pcDNA3-AKT-PH[R25C]-GFP
Depositing lab: Craig Montell. Publication: Integration of phosphoinositide- and calmodulin-mediated regulation of TRPC6. Kwon Y, Hofmann T, Montell C. Mol Cell. 2007 Feb 23. 25(4):491-503. 10.1016/j.molcel.2007.01.021 PubMed 17317623.
Backbone
  Vector backbone: pcDNA3
  Backbone size w/o insert (bp): 5000
  Vector type: Mammalian Expression
Growth in bacteria
  Bacterial resistance: Ampicillin, 100 μg/mL
  Growth temperature: 37°C
  Growth strain: DH5alpha
  Copy number: High Copy
Gene/Insert
  Gene/Insert name: AKT-PH domain
  Species: H. sapiens (human)
  Mutation: R25C
  Entrez Gene: AKT1 (a.k.a. AKT, PKB, PKB-ALPHA, PRKBA, RAC, RAC-ALPHA)
  Tag / fusion protein: GFP (C terminal on backbone)
  Cloning method: Restriction Enzyme; 5′ cloning site EcoRI (not destroyed); 3′ cloning site BamHI (not destroyed)
  Sequencing primers: 5′ CMV-F
Terms and licenses: Academic/Nonprofit Terms; Industry Terms: Not Available to Industry
How to cite: pcDNA3-AKT-PH[R25C]-GFP was a gift from Craig Montell (Addgene plasmid # 18837 ; http://n2t.net/addgene:18837 ; RRID:Addgene_18837)
