>Addgene plasmid #18837 | pcDNA3-AKT-PH[R25C]-GFP | addgene partial sequence | sequence record 24728 | CMV-F 5'-CGCAAATGGGCGGTAGGCGTG-3'
CGNGGNNNTTAGCGAGCTCTCTGGCTACTAGAGAACCCACTGCTTACTGGCTTATCGAAATTAATACGAC
TCACTATAGGGAGACCCAAGCTTGCGGCCGCGAATTCGCCACCATGAGCGACGTGGCTATTGTGAAGGAG
GGTTGGCTGCACAAACGAGGGGAGTACATCAAGACCTGGCGGCCATGCTACTTCCTCCTCAAGAATGATG
GCACCTTCATTGGCTACAAGGAGCGGCCGCAGGATGTGGACCAACGTGAGGCTCCCCTCAACAACTTCTC
TGTGGCGCAGTGCCAGCTGATGAAGACGGAGCGGCCCCGGCCCAACACCTTCATCATCCGCTGCCTGCAG
TGGACCACTGTCATCGAACGCACCTTCCATGTGGAGACTCCTGAGGAGCGGGAGGAGTGGACAACCGCCA
TCCAGACTGTGGCTGACGGCCTCAAGAAGCAGGAGGAGGAGGAGATGGACTTCCGGTCGGGCTCACCCAG
TGACAACTCAGGGGCTGAAGAGATGGAGGTGTCCCTGGCCAAGCCCAAGCACCGCGTGACCATGAACGGA
TCCATCGCCACCATGGTGAGCAAGGGCGAGGAGCTGTTCACCGGGGTGGTGCCCATCCTGGTCGAGCTGG
ACGGCGACGTAAACGGCCACAANTTCAGCGTGTCCGGCGAGTGCGAGGGCGATGCCACCTACGGCAAGCT
GACCCTGAAGTTCATCTGCACCACCGGCAAGCTGCCCGTGCCCTGGCCCACCCTCGTGACCACCCTGACC
TACGGCGTGCAGTGCTNCAGCCGCTACC
